LOCUS       Exported 5954 bp ds-DNA circular SYN 13-MAY-2021
DEFINITION  Bacterial expression of GST-tagged beta2 subunit of AP2 complex
            (hinge and ear) long splice form, mutant.
ACCESSION   .
VERSION     .
KEYWORDS    GST-beta2(616-951)∆CBM
SOURCE      synthetic DNA construct
  ORGANISM  synthetic DNA construct
REFERENCE   1 (bases 1 to 5954)
  AUTHORS   Wood LA, Larocque G, Clarke NI, Sarkar S, Royle SJ
  TITLE     New tools for ""hot-wiring"" clathrin-mediated endocytosis with
            temporal and spatial precision.
  JOURNAL   J Cell Biol. 2017 Sep 27. pii: jcb.201702188. doi:
            10.1083/jcb.201702188.
  PUBMED    28954824
REFERENCE   2 (bases 1 to 5954)
  AUTHORS   .
  TITLE     Direct Submission
  JOURNAL   Exported May 13, 2021 from SnapGene Server 1.1.58
            http://www.snapgene.com
FEATURES             Location/Qualifiers
     source          1..5954
                     /organism="synthetic DNA construct"
                     /mol_type="other DNA"
     promoter        183..211
                     /label=tac promoter
                     /note="strong E. coli promoter; hybrid between the trp and
                     lac UV5 promoters"
     protein_bind    219..235
                     /label=lac operator
                     /bound_moiety="lac repressor encoded by lacI"
                     /note="The lac repressor binds to the lac operator to
                     inhibit transcription in E. coli. This inhibition can be
                     relieved by adding lactose or
                     isopropyl-beta-D-thiogalactopyranoside (IPTG)."
     CDS             258..911
                     /codon_start=1
                     /product="glutathione S-transferase from Schistosoma
                     japonicum"
                     /label=GST
                     /translation="MSPILGYWKIKGLVQPTRLLLEYLEEKYEEHLYERDEGDKWRNKK
                     FELGLEFPNLPYYIDGDVKLTQSMAIIRYIADKHNMLGGCPKERAEISMLEGAVLDIRY
                     GVSRIAYSKDFETLKVDFLSKLPEMLKMFEDRLCHKTYLNGDHVTHPDFMLYDALDVVL
                     YMDPMCLDAFPKLVCFKKRIEAIPQIDKYLKSSKYIAWPLQGWQATFGGGDHPPK"
     primer_bind     869..891
                     /label=pGEX 5'
                     /note="pGEX vectors, Glutathione-S-transferase, forward
                     primer"
     CDS             918..941
                     /codon_start=1
                     /product="recognition and cleavage site for human
                     rhinovirus 3C and PreScission proteases"
                     /label=HRV 3C site
                     /translation="LEVLFQGP"
     primer_bind     complement(2004..2026)
                     /label=pGEX 3'
                     /note="pGEX vectors, reverse primer"
     primer_bind     complement(2171..2189)
                     /label=pBRforEco
                     /note="pBR322 vectors, upsteam of EcoRI site, forward
                     primer"
     promoter        2257..2361
                     /gene="bla"
                     /label=AmpR promoter
     CDS             2362..3222
                     /codon_start=1
                     /gene="bla"
                     /product="beta-lactamase"
                     /label=AmpR
                     /note="confers resistance to ampicillin, carbenicillin, and
                     related antibiotics"
                     /translation="MSIQHFRVALIPFFAAFCLPVFAHPETLVKVKDAEDQLGARVGYI
                     ELDLNSGKILESFRPEERFPMMSTFKVLLCGAVLSRVDAGQEQLGRRIHYSQNDLVEYS
                     PVTEKHLTDGMTVRELCSAAITMSDNTAANLLLTTIGGPKELTAFLHNMGDHVTRLDRW
                     EPELNEAIPNDERDTTMPAAMATTLRKLLTGELLTLASRQQLIDWMEADKVAGPLLRSA
                     LPAGWFIADKSGAGERGSRGIIAALGPDGKPSRIVVIYTTGSQATMDERNRQIAEIGAS
                     LIKHW"
     primer_bind     complement(2580..2599)
                     /label=Amp-R
                     /note="Ampicillin resistance gene, reverse primer"
     rep_origin      3393..3981
                     /direction=RIGHT
                     /label=ori
                     /note="high-copy-number ColE1/pMB1/pBR322/pUC origin of
                     replication"
     primer_bind     3882..3901
                     /label=pBR322ori-F
                     /note="pBR322 origin, forward primer"
     primer_bind     4135..4152
                     /label=L4440
                     /note="L4440 vector, forward primer"
     promoter        4225..4302
                     /gene="lacI (mutant)"
                     /label=lacIq promoter
                     /note="In the lacIq allele, a single base change in the
                     promoter boosts expression of the lacI gene about 10-fold."
     CDS             4303..5385
                     /codon_start=1
                     /gene="lacI"
                     /product="lac repressor"
                     /label=lacI
                     /note="The lac repressor binds to the lac operator to
                     inhibit transcription in E. coli. This inhibition can be
                     relieved by adding lactose or
                     isopropyl-beta-D-thiogalactopyranoside (IPTG)."
                     /translation="MKPVTLYDVAEYAGVSYQTVSRVVNQASHVSAKTREKVEAAMAEL
                     NYIPNRVAQQLAGKQSLLIGVATSSLALHAPSQIVAAIKSRADQLGASVVVSMVERSGV
                     EACKAAVHNLLAQRVSGLIINYPLDDQDAIAVEAACTNVPALFLDVSDQTPINSIIFSH
                     EDGTRLGVEHLVALGHQQIALLAGPLSSVSARLRLAGWHKYLTRNQIQPIAEREGDWSA
                     MSGFQQTMQMLNEGIVPTAMLVANDQMALGAMRAITESGLRVGADISVVGYDDTEDSSC
                     YIPPSTTIKQDFRLLGQTSVDRLLQLSQGQAVKGNQLLPVSLVKRKTTLAPNTQTASPR
                     ALADSLMQLARQVSRLESGQ"
     primer_bind     complement(4322..4341)
                     /label=LacI-R
                     /note="LacI, reverse primer"
     protein_bind    5398..5419
                     /label=CAP binding site
                     /bound_moiety="E. coli catabolite activator protein"
                     /note="CAP binding activates transcription in the presence
                     of cAMP."
     promoter        5434..5464
                     /label=lac promoter
                     /note="promoter for the E. coli lac operon"
     protein_bind    5472..5488
                     /label=lac operator
                     /bound_moiety="lac repressor encoded by lacI"
                     /note="The lac repressor binds to the lac operator to
                     inhibit transcription in E. coli. This inhibition can be
                     relieved by adding lactose or
                     isopropyl-beta-D-thiogalactopyranoside (IPTG)."
     primer_bind     5496..5512
                     /label=M13 rev
                     /note="common sequencing primer, one of multiple similar
                     variants"
     primer_bind     5496..5512
                     /label=M13 Reverse
                     /note="In lacZ gene. Also called M13-rev"
     CDS             5508..81
                     /codon_start=1
                     /gene="lacZ fragment"
                     /product="LacZ-alpha fragment of beta-galactosidase"
                     /label=lacZ-alpha
                     /translation="MTMITDSLAVVLQRRDWENPGVTQLNRLAAHPPFASWRNSEEART
                     DRPSQQLRSLNGEWRFAWFPAPEAVPESWLECDLPEADTVVVPSNWQMHGYDAPIYTNV
                     TYPITVNPPFVPTENPTGCYSLTFNVDESWLQEGQTRIIFDGVGITLSTARCTNASGVR
                     QPSEAVVWLCRS"
     primer_bind     complement(5528..5545)
                     /label=M13 Forward
                     /note="In lacZ gene. Also called M13-F20 or M13 (-21)
                     Forward"
     primer_bind     complement(5528..5544)
                     /label=M13 fwd
                     /note="common sequencing primer, one of multiple similar
                     variants"
     primer_bind     complement(5537..5559)
                     /label=M13/pUC Forward
                     /note="In lacZ gene"
ORIGIN
        1 acgttatcga ctgcacggtg caccaatgct tctggcgtca ggcagccatc ggaagctgtg
       61 gtatggctgt gcaggtcgta aatcactgca taattcgtgt cgctcaaggc gcactcccgt
      121 tctggataat gttttttgcg ccgacatcat aacggttctg gcaaatattc tgaaatgagc
      181 tgttgacaat taatcatcgg ctcgtataat gtgtggaatt gtgagcggat aacaatttca
      241 cacaggaaac agtattcatg tcccctatac taggttattg gaaaattaag ggccttgtgc
      301 aacccactcg acttcttttg gaatatcttg aagaaaaata tgaagagcat ttgtatgagc
      361 gcgatgaagg tgataaatgg cgaaacaaaa agtttgaatt gggtttggag tttcccaatc
      421 ttccttatta tattgatggt gatgttaaat taacacagtc tatggccatc atacgttata
      481 tagctgacaa gcacaacatg ttgggtggtt gtccaaaaga gcgtgcagag atttcaatgc
      541 ttgaaggagc ggttttggat attagatacg gtgtttcgag aattgcatat agtaaagact
      601 ttgaaactct caaagttgat tttcttagca agctacctga aatgctgaaa atgttcgaag
      661 atcgtttatg tcataaaaca tatttaaatg gtgatcatgt aacccatcct gacttcatgt
      721 tgtatgacgc tcttgatgtt gttttataca tggacccaat gtgcctggat gcgttcccaa
      781 aattagtttg ttttaaaaaa cgtattgaag ctatcccaca aattgataag tacttgaaat
      841 ccagcaagta tatagcatgg cctttgcagg gctggcaagc cacgtttggt ggtggcgacc
      901 atcctccaaa atcggatctg gaagttctgt tccaggggcc cctgggatcc ccggaattcg
      961 aacagcctca ggttatcccc tctcaaggtg atctcggtcc cccagtcaat gtgccacagg
     1021 tgtcctccat gcagatggga gcagtggatc tcctaggagg aggactagat agtctgcttg
     1081 gcagtgacct tggcgggggc attggaggaa gtccggcagt gggacaatcc ttcatcccat
     1141 catcggtccc tgcaaccttt gctccttcac ctacacctgc tgtggtcagc agtggactga
     1201 atgacctgtt tgaactctcc acagggatag gcatggcacc tggtggatat gtggctccta
     1261 aggctgtctg gctacctgca gtaaaggcta aaggcttgga gatttccgga acatttactc
     1321 accgccaagg gcacatctat atggaaatga acttcaccaa taaagctctg cagcacatga
     1381 cagattttgc aatccagttt aacaaaaata gctttggtgt catccccagc actcctctgg
     1441 ccatccatac accactgatg ccaaaccaga gcattgatgt ctccctgcct ctcaatacct
     1501 tgggcccagt catgaagatg gaacctctga ataacctcca ggtggctgtg aaaaacaata
     1561 tcgatgtctt ctacttcagc tgcctcatcc cactcaatgt gctttttgta gaagatggca
     1621 aaatggagcg ccaggtcttc cttgcaacat ggaaggatat tcccaatgaa aatgaacttc
     1681 agtttcagat taaggaatgt catttaaatg ctgacactgt ttccagcaag ttgcaaaaca
     1741 acaatgttta tactattgcc aagaggaatg tggaagggca ggacatgctg taccaatccc
     1801 tgaagctcac taatggcatt tggattttgg ccgaactacg tatccagcca ggaaacccca
     1861 attacacgct gtcactgaag tgtagagctc ctgaagtctc tcaatacatc tatcaggtct
     1921 acgacagcat tttgaaaaac taagcggccg catcgtgact gactgacgat ctgcctcgcg
     1981 cgtttcggtg atgacggtga aaacctctga cacatgcagc tcccggagac ggtcacagct
     2041 tgtctgtaag cggatgccgg gagcagacaa gcccgtcagg gcgcgtcagc gggtgttggc
     2101 gggtgtcggg gcgcagccat gacccagtca cgtagcgata gcggagtgta taattcttga
     2161 agacgaaagg gcctcgtgat acgcctattt ttataggtta atgtcatgat aataatggtt
     2221 tcttagacgt caggtggcac ttttcgggga aatgtgcgcg gaacccctat ttgtttattt
     2281 ttctaaatac attcaaatat gtatccgctc atgagacaat aaccctgata aatgcttcaa
     2341 taatattgaa aaaggaagag tatgagtatt caacatttcc gtgtcgccct tattcccttt
     2401 tttgcggcat tttgccttcc tgtttttgct cacccagaaa cgctggtgaa agtaaaagat
     2461 gctgaagatc agttgggtgc acgagtgggt tacatcgaac tggatctcaa cagcggtaag
     2521 atccttgaga gttttcgccc cgaagaacgt tttccaatga tgagcacttt taaagttctg
     2581 ctatgtggcg cggtattatc ccgtgttgac gccgggcaag agcaactcgg tcgccgcata
     2641 cactattctc agaatgactt ggttgagtac tcaccagtca cagaaaagca tcttacggat
     2701 ggcatgacag taagagaatt atgcagtgct gccataacca tgagtgataa cactgcggcc
     2761 aacttacttc tgacaacgat cggaggaccg aaggagctaa ccgctttttt gcacaacatg
     2821 ggggatcatg taactcgcct tgatcgttgg gaaccggagc tgaatgaagc cataccaaac
     2881 gacgagcgtg acaccacgat gcctgcagca atggcaacaa cgttgcgcaa actattaact
     2941 ggcgaactac ttactctagc ttcccggcaa caattaatag actggatgga ggcggataaa
     3001 gttgcaggac cacttctgcg ctcggccctt ccggctggct ggtttattgc tgataaatct
     3061 ggagccggtg agcgtgggtc tcgcggtatc attgcagcac tggggccaga tggtaagccc
     3121 tcccgtatcg tagttatcta cacgacgggg agtcaggcaa ctatggatga acgaaataga
     3181 cagatcgctg agataggtgc ctcactgatt aagcattggt aactgtcaga ccaagtttac
     3241 tcatatatac tttagattga tttaaaactt catttttaat ttaaaaggat ctaggtgaag
     3301 atcctttttg ataatctcat gaccaaaatc ccttaacgtg agttttcgtt ccactgagcg
     3361 tcagaccccg tagaaaagat caaaggatct tcttgagatc ctttttttct gcgcgtaatc
     3421 tgctgcttgc aaacaaaaaa accaccgcta ccagcggtgg tttgtttgcc ggatcaagag
     3481 ctaccaactc tttttccgaa ggtaactggc ttcagcagag cgcagatacc aaatactgtc
     3541 cttctagtgt agccgtagtt aggccaccac ttcaagaact ctgtagcacc gcctacatac
     3601 ctcgctctgc taatcctgtt accagtggct gctgccagtg gcgataagtc gtgtcttacc
     3661 gggttggact caagacgata gttaccggat aaggcgcagc ggtcgggctg aacggggggt
     3721 tcgtgcacac agcccagctt ggagcgaacg acctacaccg aactgagata cctacagcgt
     3781 gagctatgag aaagcgccac gcttcccgaa gggagaaagg cggacaggta tccggtaagc
     3841 ggcagggtcg gaacaggaga gcgcacgagg gagcttccag ggggaaacgc ctggtatctt
     3901 tatagtcctg tcgggtttcg ccacctctga cttgagcgtc gatttttgtg atgctcgtca
     3961 ggggggcgga gcctatggaa aaacgccagc aacgcggcct ttttacggtt cctggccttt
     4021 tgctggcctt ttgctcacat gttctttcct gcgttatccc ctgattctgt ggataaccgt
     4081 attaccgcct ttgagtgagc tgataccgct cgccgcagcc gaacgaccga gcgcagcgag
     4141 tcagtgagcg aggaagcgga agagcgcctg atgcggtatt ttctccttac gcatctgtgc
     4201 ggtatttcac accgcataaa ttccgacacc atcgaatggt gcaaaacctt tcgcggtatg
     4261 gcatgatagc gcccggaaga gagtcaattc agggtggtga atgtgaaacc agtaacgtta
     4321 tacgatgtcg cagagtatgc cggtgtctct tatcagaccg tttcccgcgt ggtgaaccag
     4381 gccagccacg tttctgcgaa aacgcgggaa aaagtggaag cggcgatggc ggagctgaat
     4441 tacattccca accgcgtggc acaacaactg gcgggcaaac agtcgttgct gattggcgtt
     4501 gccacctcca gtctggccct gcacgcgccg tcgcaaattg tcgcggcgat taaatctcgc
     4561 gccgatcaac tgggtgccag cgtggtggtg tcgatggtag aacgaagcgg cgtcgaagcc
     4621 tgtaaagcgg cggtgcacaa tcttctcgcg caacgcgtca gtgggctgat cattaactat
     4681 ccgctggatg accaggatgc cattgctgtg gaagctgcct gcactaatgt tccggcgtta
     4741 tttcttgatg tctctgacca gacacccatc aacagtatta ttttctccca tgaagacggt
     4801 acgcgactgg gcgtggagca tctggtcgca ttgggtcacc agcaaatcgc gctgttagcg
     4861 ggcccattaa gttctgtctc ggcgcgtctg cgtctggctg gctggcataa atatctcact
     4921 cgcaatcaaa ttcagccgat agcggaacgg gaaggcgact ggagtgccat gtccggtttt
     4981 caacaaacca tgcaaatgct gaatgagggc atcgttccca ctgcgatgct ggttgccaac
     5041 gatcagatgg cgctgggcgc aatgcgcgcc attaccgagt ccgggctgcg cgttggtgcg
     5101 gatatctcgg tagtgggata cgacgatacc gaagacagct catgttatat cccgccgtca
     5161 accaccatca aacaggattt tcgcctgctg gggcaaacca gcgtggaccg cttgctgcaa
     5221 ctctctcagg gccaggcggt gaagggcaat cagctgttgc ccgtctcact ggtgaaaaga
     5281 aaaaccaccc tggcgcccaa tacgcaaacc gcctctcccc gcgcgttggc cgattcatta
     5341 atgcagctgg cacgacaggt ttcccgactg gaaagcgggc agtgagcgca acgcaattaa
     5401 tgtgagttag ctcactcatt aggcacccca ggctttacac tttatgcttc cggctcgtat
     5461 gttgtgtgga attgtgagcg gataacaatt tcacacagga aacagctatg accatgatta
     5521 cggattcact ggccgtcgtt ttacaacgtc gtgactggga aaaccctggc gttacccaac
     5581 ttaatcgcct tgcagcacat ccccctttcg ccagctggcg taatagcgaa gaggcccgca
     5641 ccgatcgccc ttcccaacag ttgcgcagcc tgaatggcga atggcgcttt gcctggtttc
     5701 cggcaccaga agcggtgccg gaaagctggc tggagtgcga tcttcctgag gccgatactg
     5761 tcgtcgtccc ctcaaactgg cagatgcacg gttacgatgc gcccatctac accaacgtaa
     5821 cctatcccat tacggtcaat ccgccgtttg ttcccacgga gaatccgacg ggttgttact
     5881 cgctcacatt taatgttgat gaaagctggc tacaggaagg ccagacgcga attatttttg
     5941 atggcgttgg aatt
//
