>Addgene plasmid #100745 | GST-beta2(616-951)∆CBM | addgene full sequence | sequence record 193274 | Addgene NGS Result
AATTAGCTTATCGACTGCACGGTGCACCAATGCTTCTGGCGTCAGGCAGCCATCGGAAGCTGTGGTATGG
CTGTGCAGGTCGTAAATCACTGCATAATTCGTGTCGCTCAAGGCGCACTCCCGTTCTGGATAATGTTTTT
TGCGCCGACATCATAACGGTTCTGGCAAATATTCTGAAATGAGCTGTTGACAATTAATCATCGGCTCGTA
TAATGTGTGGAATTGTGAGCGGATAACAATTTCACACAGGAAACAGTATTCATGTCCCCTATACTAGGTT
ATTGGAAAATTAAGGGCCTTGTGCAACCCACTCGACTTCTTTTGGAATATCTTGAAGAAAAATATGAAGA
GCATTTGTATGAGCGCGATGAAGGTGATAAATGGCGAAACAAAAAGTTTGAATTGGGTTTGGAGTTTCCC
AATCTTCCTTATTATATTGATGGTGATGTTAAATTAACACAGTCTATGGCCATCATACGTTATATAGCTG
ACAAGCACAACATGTTGGGTGGTTGTCCAAAAGAGCGTGCAGAGATTTCAATGCTTGAAGGAGCGGTTTT
GGATATTAGATACGGTGTTTCGAGAATTGCATATAGTAAAGACTTTGAAACTCTCAAAGTTGATTTTCTT
AGCAAGCTACCTGAAATGCTGAAAATGTTCGAAGATCGTTTATGTCATAAAACATATTTAAATGGTGATC
ATGTAACCCATCCTGACTTCATGTTGTATGACGCTCTTGATGTTGTTTTATACATGGACCCAATGTGCCT
GGATGCGTTCCCAAAATTAGTTTGTTTTAAAAAACGTATTGAAGCTATCCCACAAATTGATAAGTACTTG
AAATCCAGCAAGTATATAGCATGGCCTTTGCAGGGCTGGCAAGCCACGTTTGGTGGTGGCGACCATCCTC
CAAAATCGGATCTGGAAGTTCTGTTCCAGGGGCCCCTGGGATCCCCGGAATTCGAACAGCCTCAGGTTAT
CCCCTCTCAAGGTGATCTCGGTCCCCCAGTCAATGTGCCACAGGTGTCCTCCATGCAGATGGGAGCAGTG
GATCTCCTAGGAGGAGGACTAGATAGTCTGCTTGGCAGTGACCTTGGCGGGGGCATTGGAGGAAGTCCGG
CAGTGGGACAATCCTTCATCCCATCATCGGTCCCTGCAACCTTTGCTCCTTCACCTACACCTGCTGTGGT
CAGCAGTGGACTGAATGACCTGTTTGAACTCTCCACAGGGATAGGCATGGCACCTGGTGGATATGTGGCT
CCTAAGGCTGTCTGGCTACCTGCAGTAAAGGCTAAAGGCTTGGAGATTTCCGGAACATTTACTCACCGCC
AAGGGCACATCTATATGGAAATGAACTTCACCAATAAAGCTCTGCAGCACATGACAGATTTTGCAATCCA
GTTTAACAAAAATAGCTTTGGTGTCATCCCCAGCACTCCTCTGGCCATCCATACACCACTGATGCCAAAC
CAGAGCATTGATGTCTCCCTGCCTCTCAATACCTTGGGCCCAGTCATGAAGATGGAACCTCTGAATAACC
TCCAGGTGGCTGTGAAAAACAATATCGATGTCTTCTACTTCAGCTGCCTCATCCCACTCAATGTGCTTTT
TGTAGAAGATGGCAAAATGGAGCGCCAGGTCTTCCTTGCAACATGGAAGGATATTCCCAATGAAAATGAA
CTTCAGTTTCAGATTAAGGAATGTCATTTAAATGCTGACACTGTTTCCAGCAAGTTGCAAAACAACAATG
TTTATACTATTGCCAAGAGGAATGTGGAAGGGCAGGACATGCTGTACCAATCCCTGAAGCTCACTAATGG
CATTTGGATTTTGGCCGAACTACGTATCCAGCCAGGAAACCCCAATTACACGCTGTCACTGAAGTGTAGA
GCTCCTGAAGTCTCTCAATACATCTATCAGGTCTACGACAGCATTTTGAAAAACTAAGCGGCCGCATCGT
GACTGACTGACGATCTGCCTCGCGCGTTTCGGTGATGACGGTGAAAACCTCTGACACATGCAGCTCCCGG
AGACGGTCACAGCTTGTCTGTAAGCGGATGCCGGGAGCAGACAAGCCCGTCAGGGCGCGTCAGCGGGTGT
TGGCGGGTGTCGGGGCGCAGCCATGACCCAGTCACGTAGCGATAGCGGAGTGTATAATTCTTGAAGACGA
AAGGGCCTCGTGATACGCCTATTTTTATAGGTTAATGTCATGATAATAATGGTTTCTTAGACGTCAGGTG
GCACTTTTCGGGGAAATGTGCGCGGAACCCCTATTTGTTTATTTTTCTAAATACATTCAAATATGTATCC
GCTCATGAGACAATAACCCTGATAAATGCTTCAATAATATTGAAAAAGGAAGAGTATGAGTATTCAACAT
TTCCGTGTCGCCCTTATTCCCTTTTTTGCGGCATTTTGCCTTCCTGTTTTTGCTCACCCAGAAACGCTGG
TGAAAGTAAAAGATGCTGAAGATCAGTTGGGTGCACGAGTGGGTTACATCGAACTGGATCTCAACAGCGG
TAAGATCCTTGAGAGTTTTCGCCCCGAAGAACGTTTTCCAATGATGAGCACTTTTAAAGTTCTGCTATGT
GGCGCGGTATTATCCCGTGTTGACGCCGGGCAAGAGCAACTCGGTCGCCGCATACACTATTCTCAGAATG
ACTTGGTTGAGTACTCACCAGTCACAGAAAAGCATCTTACGGATGGCATGACAGTAAGAGAATTATGCAG
TGCTGCCATAACCATGAGTGATAACACTGCGGCCAACTTACTTCTGACAACGATCGGAGGACCGAAGGAG
CTAACCGCTTTTTTGCACAACATGGGGGATCATGTAACTCGCCTTGATCGTTGGGAACCGGAGCTGAATG
AAGCCATACCAAACGACGAGCGTGACACCACGATGCCTGCAGCAATGGCAACAACGTTGCGCAAACTATT
AACTGGCGAACTACTTACTCTAGCTTCCCGGCAACAATTAATAGACTGGATGGAGGCGGATAAAGTTGCA
GGACCACTTCTGCGCTCGGCCCTTCCGGCTGGCTGGTTTATTGCTGATAAATCTGGAGCCGGTGAGCGTG
GGTCTCGCGGTATCATTGCAGCACTGGGGCCAGATGGTAAGCCCTCCCGTATCGTAGTTATCTACACGAC
GGGGAGTCAGGCAACTATGGATGAACGAAATAGACAGATCGCTGAGATAGGTGCCTCACTGATTAAGCAT
TGGTAACTGTCAGACCAAGTTTACTCATATATACTTTAGATTGATTTAAAACTTCATTTTTAATTTAAAA
GGATCTAGGTGAAGATCCTTTTTGATAATCTCATGACCAAAATCCCTTAACGTGAGTTTTCGTTCCACTG
AGCGTCAGACCCCGTAGAAAAGATCAAAGGATCTTCTTGAGATCCTTTTTTTCTGCGCGTAATCTGCTGC
TTGCAAACAAAAAAACCACCGCTACCAGCGGTGGTTTGTTTGCCGGATCAAGAGCTACCAACTCTTTTTC
CGAAGGTAACTGGCTTCAGCAGAGCGCAGATACCAAATACTGTCCTTCTAGTGTAGCCGTAGTTAGGCCA
CCACTTCAAGAACTCTGTAGCACCGCCTACATACCTCGCTCTGCTAATCCTGTTACCAGTGGCTGCTGCC
AGTGGCGATAAGTCGTGTCTTACCGGGTTGGACTCAAGACGATAGTTACCGGATAAGGCGCAGCGGTCGG
GCTGAACGGGGGGTTCGTGCACACAGCCCAGCTTGGAGCGAACGACCTACACCGAACTGAGATACCTACA
GCGTGAGCTATGAGAAAGCGCCACGCTTCCCGAAGGGAGAAAGGCGGACAGGTATCCGGTAAGCGGCAGG
GTCGGAACAGGAGAGCGCACGAGGGAGCTTCCAGGGGGAAACGCCTGGTATCTTTATAGTCCTGTCGGGT
TTCGCCACCTCTGACTTGAGCGTCGATTTTTGTGATGCTCGTCAGGGGGGCGGAGCCTATGGAAAAACGC
CAGCAACGCGGCCTTTTTACGGTTCCTGGCCTTTTGCTGGCCTTTTGCTCACATGTTCTTTCCTGCGTTA
TCCCCTGATTCTGTGGATAACCGTATTACCGCCTTTGAGTGAGCTGATACCGCTCGCCGCAGCCGAACGA
CCGAGCGCAGCGAGTCAGTGAGCGAGGAAGCGGAAGAGCGCCTGATGCGGTATTTTCTCCTTACGCATCT
GTGCGGTATTTCACACCGCATAAATTCCGACACCATCGAATGGCGCAAAACCTTTCGCGGTATGGCATGA
TAGCGCCCGGAAGAGAGTCAATTCAGGGTGGTGAATGTGAAACCAGTAACGTTATACGATGTCGCAGAGT
ATGCCGGTGTCTCTTATCAGACCGTTTCCCGCGTGGTGAACCAGGCCAGCCACGTTTCTGCGAAAACGCG
GGAAAAAGTGGAAGCGGCGATGGCGGAGCTGAATTACATTCCCAACCGCGTGGCACAACAACTGGCGGGC
AAACAGTCGTTGCTGATTGGCGTTGCCACCTCCAGTCTGGCCCTGCACGCGCCGTCGCAAATTGTCGCGG
CGATTAAATCTCGCGCCGATCAACTGGGTGCCAGCGTGGTGGTGTCGATGGTAGAACGAAGCGGCGTCGA
AGCCTGTAAAGCGGCGGTGCACAATCTTCTCGCGCAACGCGTCAGTGGGCTGATCATTAACTATCCGCTG
GATGACCAGGATGCCATTGCTGTGGAAGCTGCCTGCACTAATGTTCCGGCGTTATTTCTTGATGTCTCTG
ACCAGACACCCATCAACAGTATTATTTTCTCCCATGAAGACGGTACGCGACTGGGCGTGGAGCATCTGGT
CGCATTGGGTCACCAGCAAATCGCGCTGTTAGCGGGCCCATTAAGTTCTGTCTCGGCGCGTCTGCGTCTG
GCTGGCTGGCATAAATATCTCACTCGCAATCAAATTCAGCCGATAGCGGAACGGGAAGGCGACTGGAGTG
CCATGTCCGGTTTTCAACAAACCATGCAAATGCTGAATGAGGGCATCGTTCCCACTGCGATGCTGGTTGC
CAACGATCAGATGGCGCTGGGCGCAATGCGCGCCATTACCGAGTCCGGGCTGCGCGTTGGTGCGGATATC
TCGGTAGTGGGATACGACGATACCGAAGACAGCTCATGTTATATCCCGCCGTTAACCACCATCAAACAGG
ATTTTCGCCTGCTGGGGCAAACCAGCGTGGACCGCTTGCTGCAACTCTCTCAGGGCCAGGCGGTGAAGGG
CAATCAGCTGTTGCCCGTCTCACTGGTGAAAAGAAAAACCACGCTAGCGCCCAATACGCAAACCGCCTCT
CCCCGCGCGTTGGCCGATTCATTAATGCAGCTGGCACGACAGGTTTCCCGACTGGAAAGCGGGCAGTGAG
CGCAACGCAATTAATGTAAGTTAGCTCACTCATTAGGCACCCCAGGCTTTACACTTTATGCTTCCGGCTC
GTATGTTGTGTGGAATTGTGAGCGGATAACAATTTCACACAGGAAACAGCTATGACCATGATTACGGATT
CACTGGCCGTCGTTTTACAACGTCGTGACTGGGAAAACCCTGGCGTTACCCAACTTAATCGCCTTGCAGC
ACATCCCCCTTTCGCCAGCTGGCGTAATAGCGAAGAGGCCCGCACCGATCGCCCTTCCCAACAGTTGCGC
AGCCTGAATGGCGAATGGCGCTTTGCCTGGTTTCCGGCACCAGAAGCGGTGCCGGAAAGCTGGCTGGAGT
GCGATCTTCCTGAGGCCGATACTGTCGTCGTCCCCTCAAACTGGCAGATGCACGGTTACGATGCGCCCAT
CTACACCAACGTGACCTATCCCATTACGGTCAATCCGCCGTTTGTTCCCACGGAGAATCCGACGGGTTGT
TACTCGCTCACATTTAATGTTGATGAAAGCTGGCTACAGGAAGGCCAGACGCGAATTATTTTTGATGGCG
TTGG
Features (pLannotate 1.2.2; 17 found; start..end, strand, type, name):
    187..215     +  promoter       tac promoter: strong E. coli promoter; hybrid between the trp and lac UV5 promoters
    223..239     +  protein_bind   lac operator: The lac repressor binds to the lac operator to inhibit transcription in E. coli. This inhibition can be relieved by adding lactose or isopropyl-β-D-thiogalactopyranoside (IPTG). lac repressor encoded by lacI
    262..915     +  CDS            GST26_SCHJA: Experimental evidence at protein level: Swiss-Prot protein existence level 1. GST isoenzymes appear to play a central role in the parasite detoxification system. Other functions are also suspected including a role in increasing the solubility of haematin in the parasite gut. From Schistosoma japonicum (Blood fluke).
    964..1944    +  CDS            AP2B1 (fragment): AP2B1_BOVIN - Also known as CLAPB1. Experimental evidence at protein level: Swiss-Prot protein existence level 1. Component of the adaptor protein complex 2 (AP-2). Adaptor protein complexes function in protein transport via transport vesicles in different membrane traffic pathways. Adaptor protein complexes are vesicle coat components and appear to be involved in cargo selection and vesicle formation. AP-2 is involved in clathrin-dependent endocytosis in which cargo proteins are incorporated into vesicles surrounded by clathrin (clathrin-coated vesicles, CCVs) which are destined for fusion wi
   1975..2014    +  CDS            rop (fragment): Rop protein, which maintains plasmids at low copy number; rop
   2116..2156    +  misc_feature   bom (fragment): basis of mobility region from pBR322
   2261..2365    +  promoter       AmpR promoter: bla
   2366..3226    +  CDS            AmpR: β-lactamase; bla; confers resistance to ampicillin, carbenicillin, and related antibiotics
   3397..3985    +  rep_origin     ori: high-copy-number ColE1/pMB1/pBR322/pUC origin of replication
   4171..4222    -  misc_feature   bom (fragment): basis of mobility region from pBR322
   4229..4306    +  promoter       lacI promoter: lacI
   4307..5389    +  CDS            lacI: lac repressor; lacI; The lac repressor binds to the lac operator to inhibit transcription in E. coli. This inhibition can be relieved by adding lactose or isopropyl-β-D-thiogalactopyranoside (IPTG).
   5402..5423    +  protein_bind   CAP binding site: CAP binding activates transcription in the presence of cAMP. E. coli catabolite activator protein
   5438..5468    +  promoter       lac promoter: promoter for the E. coli lac operon
   5476..5492    +  protein_bind   lac operator: The lac repressor binds to the lac operator to inhibit transcription in E. coli. This inhibition can be relieved by adding lactose or isopropyl-β-D-thiogalactopyranoside (IPTG). lac repressor encoded by lacI
   5512..5685    +  CDS            lacZα: LacZα fragment of β-galactosidase; lacZ fragment
   5949..111     -  CDS            yciV (fragment) (across the origin): RNAAM_ECOLI - Also known as trpH From Escherichia coli (strain K12).
