[The description below was written by a language model from this plasmid's Addgene catalogue record, the feature table of its GenBank file and pLannotate feature annotations shown in this document.]
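Description:
GST-beta2(616-951)∆CBM is a bacterial expression plasmid built on the pGEX-6P-1 backbone, about 5.95 kb in size, for producing a GST-tagged fragment of the human AP2 adaptor complex beta2 subunit (AP2B1) in E. coli. It replicates from a ColE1/pMB1-type origin and is selected with ampicillin through the bla (AmpR) gene. The catalogue lists its copy number as unknown.

Expression is driven by the tac promoter, a strong trp/lac hybrid, followed by a lac operator. The plasmid also carries lacI under the lacIq promoter, so repressor is supplied in cis and transcription stays off until it is induced with IPTG. The open reading frame begins with Schistosoma japonicum glutathione S-transferase, followed by an HRV 3C/PreScission protease site that allows the tag to be removed after glutathione-affinity purification. Downstream lies the roughly 1 kb insert encoding residues 616-951 of beta2 adaptin, which correspond to the hinge and ear (appendage) regions of the long splice isoform. The clathrin-binding motif has been deleted from this fragment. The automated annotation matches this region to the bovine AP2B1 entry, presumably reflecting conservation, whereas the catalogue states that the insert is human. The insert was cloned using NotI and EcoRI sites. Remnant backbone elements include a lac promoter/lacZα segment and fragments of bom and rop.

The associated work concerns tools for "hot-wiring" clathrin-mediated endocytosis. Within that context, the construct presumably yields recombinant protein that serves as a clathrin-binding-deficient counterpart to a wild-type hinge-and-ear fusion, for example in pull-down or binding assays, although the record does not specify particular experiments.
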