Addgene plasmid #100745: GST-beta2(616-951)∆CBM
Purpose: Bacterial expression of GST-tagged beta2 subunit of AP2 complex (hinge and ear) long splice form, mutant
Depositing lab: Stephen Royle. Depositing organization: University of Warwick. Publication: New tools for "hot-wiring" clathrin-mediated endocytosis with temporal and spatial precision. Wood LA, Larocque G, Clarke NI, Sarkar S, Royle SJ. J Cell Biol. 2017 Sep 27. pii: jcb.201702188. doi: 10.1083/jcb.201702188. PubMed 28954824.
Backbone
  Vector backbone: pGEX-6P-1
  Vector type: Bacterial Expression
Growth in bacteria
  Bacterial resistance: Ampicillin, 100 μg/mL
  Growth temperature: 37°C
  Growth strain: DH5alpha
  Copy number: Unknown
Gene/Insert
  Gene/Insert name: beta2 adaptin (alt name: beta2 adaptin)
  Species: H. sapiens (human)
  Insert size (bp): 1008
  Mutation: Long isoform with deletion of clathrin binding motif
  GenBank ID: BC006201 NM_001030006.1
  Entrez Gene: AP2B1 (a.k.a. ADTB2, AP105B, AP2-BETA, CLAPB1)
  Tag / fusion protein: GST (N terminal on insert)
  Cloning method: Restriction Enzyme; 5′ cloning site NotI (unknown if destroyed); 3′ cloning site EcoRI (unknown if destroyed)
  Sequencing primers: 5′ pGEX 5'
Terms and licenses: Academic/Nonprofit Terms; Industry Terms: Not Available to Industry
How to cite: GST-beta2(616-951)∆CBM was a gift from Stephen Royle (Addgene plasmid # 100745 ; http://n2t.net/addgene:100745 ; RRID:Addgene_100745)
